Addgene plasmid #80606: pcDNA3-FLAG-VSVG
Purpose: Mammalian expression vector that expresses a VSV-G protein with a FLAG tag near the N-terminus of the protein
Depositing lab: Sven Eyckerman. Depositing organization: Vlaams Instituut voor Biotechnologie (VIB, vzw). Publication: Trapping mammalian protein complexes in viral particles. Eyckerman S, Titeca K, Van Quickelberghe E, Cloots E, Verhee A, Samyn N, De Ceuninck L, Timmerman E, De Sutter D, Lievens S, Van Calenbergh S, Gevaert K, Tavernier J. Nat Commun. 2016 Apr 28;7:11416. doi: 10.1038/ncomms11416. PubMed 27122307.
Backbone
  Vector backbone: pcDNA3.1
  Backbone manufacturer: Life Technologies
  Backbone size w/o insert (bp): 5349
  Total vector size (bp): 6939
  Vector type: Mammalian Expression
  Selectable markers: Neomycin (select with G418)
Growth in bacteria
  Bacterial resistance: Ampicillin, 100 μg/mL
  Growth temperature: 37°C
  Growth strain: DH5alpha
  Copy number: High Copy
Gene/Insert
  Gene/Insert name: VSV-G (alt name: Vesicular Stomatitis Virus Glycoprotein)
  Species: Vesicular Stomatitis Virus
  Insert size (bp): 1590
  Promoter: CMV
  Tag / fusion protein: FLAG (N terminal on insert)
  Cloning method: Restriction Enzyme; 5′ cloning site NheI (not destroyed); 3′ cloning site XbaI (not destroyed)
  Sequencing primers: 5′ GAACCCACTGCTTACTGGC; 3′ GTCGAGGCTGATCAGCGAGC
Terms and licenses: Academic/Nonprofit Terms; Industry Terms: Not Available to Industry
How to cite: pcDNA3-FLAG-VSVG was a gift from Sven Eyckerman (Addgene plasmid # 80606 ; http://n2t.net/addgene:80606 ; RRID:Addgene_80606)
