[The description below was written by a language model from this plasmid's Addgene catalogue record and pLannotate feature annotations shown in this document.]
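Description:
pcDNA3-FLAG-VSVG is a mammalian expression plasmid built on the pcDNA3.1 backbone (about 6.9 kb in total) that produces the vesicular stomatitis virus glycoprotein (VSV-G, annotated as Indiana strain) carrying a FLAG epitope near its N-terminus. It is propagated in E. coli as a high-copy plasmid through a ColE1/pUC-type origin and selected with ampicillin via the β-lactamase gene and its native promoter. An f1 origin is also present. For selection in mammalian cells, an SV40 enhancer/early promoter drives a neomycin phosphotransferase gene terminated by the SV40 poly(A) signal, which allows G418 selection.

The roughly 1.6 kb insert sits between NheI and XbaI sites, downstream of the human CMV immediate-early enhancer and promoter and upstream of the bovine growth hormone polyadenylation signal. A T7 promoter lies just before the coding region. The feature table splits the VSV-G reading frame into a short N-terminal segment, a FLAG-matching stretch (detected as a partial match to 3xFLAG), and the remaining bulk of the glycoprotein. This shows that the tag is inserted internally, a short distance into the protein, rather than at the extreme N-terminus. Such placement would be consistent with preserving the N-terminal signal peptide so that the epitope ends up on the mature ectodomain, although the record does not state this rationale. Several small annotated fragments (an HIV-1 LTR piece, ble, lacI and an extra SV40 promoter fragment) are probably short similarity hits within backbone sequence rather than functional elements.

The associated publication concerns trapping mammalian protein complexes in viral particles. This suggests the tagged glycoprotein provides an exposed FLAG handle for capturing or purifying VSV-G-bearing particles, though the record itself states only the expression purpose.
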