Features (pLannotate 1.2.2; 22 found; start..end, strand, type, name):
     28..80      -  misc_feature   bom (fragment): basis of mobility region from pBR322
    235..614     +  enhancer       CMV enhancer: human cytomegalovirus immediate early enhancer
    615..818     +  promoter       CMV promoter: human cytomegalovirus (CMV) immediate early promoter
    814..847     +  LTR            5' LTR (truncated) (fragment): truncated 5' long terminal repeat (LTR) from HIV-1
    863..881     +  promoter       T7 promoter: promoter for bacteriophage T7 RNA polymerase
    906..974     +  CDS            VSV-G (fragment): vesicular stomatitis virus G glycoprotein Indiana strain
    981..1007    +  CDS            3xFLAG (fragment): three tandem FLAG® epitope tags
   1022..2486    +  CDS            VSV-G (fragment): vesicular stomatitis virus G glycoprotein Indiana strain
   2539..2763    +  polyA_signal   bGH poly(A) signal: bovine growth hormone polyadenylation signal
   2767..2788    +  promoter       SV40 promoter (fragment): SV40 enhancer and early promoter
   2809..3237    +  rep_origin     f1 ori (sequence partly withheld): f1 bacteriophage origin of replication; arrow indicates direction of (+) strand synthesis
   3251..3580    +  promoter       SV40 promoter: SV40 enhancer and early promoter
   3647..4438    +  CDS            neo: KKA2_KLEPN - Also known as kan, nptII. Experimental evidence at protein level: Swiss-Prot protein existence level 1. Resistance to kanamycin, neomycin, paromomycin, ribostamycin, butirosin and gentamicin B. From Klebsiella pneumoniae.
   4462..4620    +  CDS            ble (fragment): BLE_KLEPN - Experimental evidence at protein level: Swiss-Prot protein existence level 1. Binding protein with a strong affinity to the bleomycin family of antibiotics. Binds to CL990; an antimitotic-antibiotic compound. From Klebsiella pneumoniae.
   4615..4736    +  polyA_signal   SV40 poly(A) signal: SV40 polyadenylation signal
   4809..4825    -  protein_bind   lac operator: The lac repressor binds to the lac operator to inhibit transcription in E. coli. This inhibition can be relieved by adding lactose or isopropyl-β-D-thiogalactopyranoside (IPTG). lac repressor encoded by lacI
   4833..4863    -  promoter       lac promoter: promoter for the E. coli lac operon
   4878..4899    -  protein_bind   CAP binding site: CAP binding activates transcription in the presence of cAMP. E. coli catabolite activator protein
   4912..5004    -  CDS            lacI (fragment): lac repressor; lacI; The lac repressor binds to the lac operator to inhibit transcription in E. coli. This inhibition can be relieved by adding lactose or isopropyl-β-D-thiogalactopyranoside (IPTG).
   5187..5772    -  rep_origin     ori: high-copy-number ColE1/pMB1/pBR322/pUC origin of replication
   5943..6803    -  CDS            AmpR: β-lactamase; bla; confers resistance to ampicillin, carbenicillin, and related antibiotics
   6804..6908    -  promoter       AmpR promoter: bla
>Addgene plasmid #80606 | pcDNA3-FLAG-VSVG | depositor full sequence | sequence record 157302 | pcDNA3-FLAG-VSVG sequence 6939 bps
GACGGATCGGGAGATCTCCCGATCCCCTATGGTGCACTCTCAGTACAATCTGCTCTGATGCCGCATAGTT
AAGCCAGTATCTGCTCCCTGCTTGTGTGTTGGAGGTCGCTGAGTAGTGCGCGAGCAAAATTTAAGCTACA
ACAAGGCAAGGCTTGACCGACAATTGCATGAAGAATCTGCTTAGGGTTAGGCGTTTTGCGCTGCTTCGCG
ATGTACGGGCCAGATATACGCGTTGACATTGATTATTGACTAGTTATTAATAGTAATCAATTACGGGGTC
ATTAGTTCATAGCCCATATATGGAGTTCCGCGTTACATAACTTACGGTAAATGGCCCGCCTGGCTGACCG
CCCAACGACCCCCGCCCATTGACGTCAATAATGACGTATGTTCCCATAGTAACGCCAATAGGGACTTTCC
ATTGACGTCAATGGGTGGAGTATTTACGGTAAACTGCCCACTTGGCAGTACATCAAGTGTATCATATGCC
AAGTACGCCCCCTATTGACGTCAATGACGGTAAATGGCCCGCCTGGCATTATGCCCAGTACATGACCTTA
TGGGACTTTCCTACTTGGCAGTACATCTACGTATTAGTCATCGCTATTACCATGGTGATGCGGTTTTGGC
AGTACATCAATGGGCGTGGATAGCGGTTTGACTCACGGGGATTTCCAAGTCTCCACCCCATTGACGTCAA
TGGGAGTTTGTTTTGGCACCAAAATCAACGGGACTTTCCAAAATGTCGTAACAACTCCGCCCCATTGACG
CAAATGGGCGGTAGGCGTGTACGGTGGGAGGTCTATATAAGCAGAGCTCTCTGGCTAACTAGAGAACCCA
CTGCTTACTGGCTTATCGAAATTAATACGACTCACTATAGGGAGACCCAAGCTGGCTAGCCCACCATGAA
GTGCCTTTTGTACTTAGCCTTTTTATTCATTGGGGTGAATTGCAAGTTCACCATAGTTTTTCCATCCGGA
GGAGATTACAAGGATGACGACGATAAGGGCGGAAGCTTGGGACACAACCAAAAAGGAAACTGGAAAAATG
TTCCTTCTAATTACCATTATTGCCCGTCAAGCTCAGATTTAAATTGGCATAATGACTTAATAGGCACAGC
CTTACAAGTCAAAATGCCCAAGAGTCACAAGGCTATTCAAGCAGACGGTTGGATGTGTCATGCTTCCAAA
TGGGTCACTACTTGTGATTTCCGCTGGTATGGACCGAAGTATATAACACATTCCATCCGATCCTTCACTC
CATCTGTAGAACAATGCAAGGAAAGCATTGAACAAACGAAACAAGGAACTTGGCTGAATCCAGGCTTCCC
TCCTCAAAGTTGTGGATATGCAACTGTGACGGATGCCGAAGCAGTGATTGTCCAGGTGACTCCTCACCAT
GTGCTGGTTGATGAATACACAGGAGAATGGGTTGATTCACAGTTCATCAACGGAAAATGCAGCAATTACA
TATGCCCCACTGTCCATAACTCTACAACCTGGCATTCTGACTATAAGGTCAAAGGGCTATGTGATTCTAA
CCTCATTTCCATGGACATCACCTTCTTCTCAGAGGACGGAGAGCTATCATCCCTGGGAAAGGAGGGCACA
GGGTTCAGAAGTAACTACTTTGCTTATGAAACTGGAGGCAAGGCCTGCAAAATGCAATACTGCAAGCATT
GGGGAGTCAGACTCCCATCAGGTGTCTGGTTCGAGATGGCTGATAAGGATCTCTTTGCTGCAGCCAGATT
CCCTGAATGCCCAGAAGGGTCAAGTATCTCTGCTCCATCTCAGACCTCAGTGGATGTAAGTCTAATTCAG
GACGTTGAGAGGATCTTGGATTATTCCCTCTGCCAAGAAACCTGGAGCAAAATCAGAGCGGGTCTTCCAA
TCTCTCCAGTGGATCTCAGCTATCTTGCTCCTAAAAACCCAGGAACCGGTCCTGCTTTCACCATAATCAA
TGGTACCCTAAAATACTTTGAGACCAGATACATCAGAGTCGATATTGCTGCTCCAATCCTCTCAAGAATG
GTCGGAATGATCAGTGGAACTACCACAGAAAGGGAACTGTGGGATGACTGGGCACCATATGAAGACGTGG
AAATTGGACCCAATGGAGTTCTGAGGACCAGTTCAGGATATAAGTTTCCTTTATACATGATTGGACATGG
TATGTTGGACTCCGATCTTCATCTTAGCTCAAAGGCTCAGGTGTTCGAACATCCTCACATTCAAGACGCT
GCTTCGCAACTTCCTGATGATGAGAGTTTATTTTTTGGTGATACTGGGCTATCCAAAAATCCAATCGAGC
TTGTAGAAGGTTGGTTCAGTAGTTGGAAAAGCTCTATTGCCTCTTTTTTCTTTATCATAGGGTTAATCAT
TGGACTATTCTTGGTTCTCCGAGTTGGTATCCATCTTTGCATTAAATTAAAGCACACCAAGAAAAGACAG
ATTTATACAGACATAGAGATGAACCGACTTGGAAAGGAATTCTAACTCGAGTCTAGAGGGCCCGTTTAAA
CCCGCTGATCAGCCTCGACTGTGCCTTCTAGTTGCCAGCCATCTGTTGTTTGCCCCTCCCCCGTGCCTTC
CTTGACCCTGGAAGGTGCCACTCCCACTGTCCTTTCCTAATAAAATGAGGAAATTGCATCGCATTGTCTG
AGTAGGTGTCATTCTATTCTGGGGGGTGGGGTGGGGCAGGACAGCAAGGGGGAGGATTGGGAAGACAATA
GCAGGCATGCTGGGGATGCGGTGGGCTCTATGGCTTCTGAGGCGGAAAGAACCAGCTGGGGCTCTAGGGG
GTATCCCC
[124 nt withheld, positions 2809-2932]
C
[91 nt withheld, positions 2934-3024]
A
[49 nt withheld, positions 3026-3074]
CCTTTGACGTTGGAGTCCACGTTCTTT
[37 nt withheld, positions 3102-3138]
ACCCTATCTCGGTCTATTCTTTTGATTTATAAGGGATTTTGCCGATTTCGGCCTATTGGTTAAAAAATGA
GCTGATTTAACAAAAATTTAACGCGAATTAATTCTGTGGAATGTGTGTCAGTTAGGGTGTGGAAAGTCCC
CAGGCTCCCCAGCAGGCAGAAGTATGCAAAGCATGCATCTCAATTAGTCAGCAACCAGGTGTGGAAAGTC
CCCAGGCTCCCCAGCAGGCAGAAGTATGCAAAGCATGCATCTCAATTAGTCAGCAACCATAGTCCCGCCC
CTAACTCCGCCCATCCCGCCCCTAACTCCGCCCAGTTCCGCCCATTCTCCGCCCCATGGCTGACTAATTT
TTTTTATTTATGCAGAGGCCGAGGCCGCCTCTGCCTCTGAGCTATTCCAGAAGTAGTGAGGAGGCTTTTT
TGGAGGCCTAGGCTTTTGCAAAAAGCTCCCGGGAGCTTGTATATCCATTTTCGGATCTGATCAAGAGACA
GGATGAGGATCGTTTCGCATGATTGAACAAGATGGATTGCACGCAGGTTCTCCGGCCGCTTGGGTGGAGA
GGCTATTCGGCTATGACTGGGCACAACAGACAATCGGCTGCTCTGATGCCGCCGTGTTCCGGCTGTCAGC
GCAGGGGCGCCCGGTTCTTTTTGTCAAGACCGACCTGTCCGGTGCCCTGAATGAACTGCAGGACGAGGCA
GCGCGGCTATCGTGGCTGGCCACGACGGGCGTTCCTTGCGCAGCTGTGCTCGACGTTGTCACTGAAGCGG
GAAGGGACTGGCTGCTATTGGGCGAAGTGCCGGGGCAGGATCTCCTGTCATCTCACCTTGCTCCTGCCGA
GAAAGTATCCATCATGGCTGATGCAATGCGGCGGCTGCATACGCTTGATCCGGCTACCTGCCCATTCGAC
CACCAAGCGAAACATCGCATCGAGCGAGCACGTACTCGGATGGAAGCCGGTCTTGTCGATCAGGATGATC
TGGACGAAGAGCATCAGGGGCTCGCGCCAGCCGAACTGTTCGCCAGGCTCAAGGCGCGCATGCCCGACGG
CGAGGATCTCGTCGTGACCCATGGCGATGCCTGCTTGCCGAATATCATGGTGGAAAATGGCCGCTTTTCT
GGATTCATCGACTGTGGCCGGCTGGGTGTGGCGGACCGCTATCAGGACATAGCGTTGGCTACCCGTGATA
TTGCTGAAGAGCTTGGCGGCGAATGGGCTGACCGCTTCCTCGTGCTTTACGGTATCGCCGCTCCCGATTC
GCAGCGCATCGCCTTCTATCGCCTTCTTGACGAGTTCTTCTGAGCGGGACTCTGGGGTTCGAAATGACCG
ACCAAGCGACGCCCAACCTGCCATCACGAGATTTCGATTCCACCGCCGCCTTCTATGAAAGGTTGGGCTT
CGGAATCGTTTTCCGGGACGCCGGCTGGATGATCCTCCAGCGCGGGGATCTCATGCTGGAGTTCTTCGCC
CACCCCAACTTGTTTATTGCAGCTTATAATGGTTACAAATAAAGCAATAGCATCACAAATTTCACAAATA
AAGCATTTTTTTCACTGCATTCTAGTTGTGGTTTGTCCAAACTCATCAATGTATCTTATCATGTCTGTAT
ACCGTCGACCTCTAGCTAGAGCTTGGCGTAATCATGGTCATAGCTGTTTCCTGTGTGAAATTGTTATCCG
CTCACAATTCCACACAACATACGAGCCGGAAGCATAAAGTGTAAAGCCTGGGGTGCCTAATGAGTGAGCT
AACTCACATTAATTGCGTTGCGCTCACTGCCCGCTTTCCAGTCGGGAAACCTGTCGTGCCAGCTGCATTA
ATGAATCGGCCAACGCGCGGGGAGAGGCGGTTTGCGTATTGGGCGCTCTTCCGCTTCCTCGCTCACTGAC
TCGCTGCGCTCGGTCGTTCGGCTGCGGCGAGCGGTATCAGCTCACTCAAAGGCGGTAATACGGTTATCCA
CAGAATCAGGGGATAACGCAGGAAAGAACATGTGAGCAAAAGGCCAGCAAAAGGCCAGGAACCGTAAAAA
GGCCGCGTTGCTGGCGTTTTTCCATAGGCTCCGCCCCCCTGACGAGCATCACAAAAATCGACGCTCAAGT
CAGAGGTGGCGAAACCCGACAGGACTATAAAGATACCAGGCGTTTCCCCCTGGAAGCTCCCTCGTGCGCT
CTCCTGTTCCGACCCTGCCGCTTACCGGATACCTGTCCGCCTTTCTCCCTTCGGGAAGCGTGGCGCTTTC
TCATAGCTCACGCTGTAGGTATCTCAGTTCGGTGTAGGTCGTTCGCTCCAAGCTGGGCTGTGTGCACGAA
CCCCCCGTTCAGCCCGACCGCTGCGCCTTATCCGGTAACTATCGTCTTGAGTCCAACCCGGTAAGACACG
ACTTATCGCCACTGGCAGCAGCCACTGGTAACAGGATTAGCAGAGCGAGGTATGTAGGCGGTGCTACAGA
GTTCTTGAAGTGGTGGCCTAACTACGGCTACACTAGAAGAACAGTATTTGGTATCTGCGCTCTGCTGAAG
CCAGTTACCTTCGGAAAAAGAGTTGGTAGCTCTTGATCCGGCAAACAAACCACCGCTGGTAGCGGTTTTT
TTGTTTGCAAGCAGCAGATTACGCGCAGAAAAAAAGGATCTCAAGAAGATCCTTTGATCTTTTCTACGGG
GTCTGACGCTCAGTGGAACGAAAACTCACGTTAAGGGATTTTGGTCATGAGATTATCAAAAAGGATCTTC
ACCTAGATCCTTTTAAATTAAAAATGAAGTTTTAAATCAATCTAAAGTATATATGAGTAAACTTGGTCTG
ACAGTTACCAATGCTTAATCAGTGAGGCACCTATCTCAGCGATCTGTCTATTTCGTTCATCCATAGTTGC
CTGACTCCCCGTCGTGTAGATAACTACGATACGGGAGGGCTTACCATCTGGCCCCAGTGCTGCAATGATA
CCGCGAGACCCACGCTCACCGGCTCCAGATTTATCAGCAATAAACCAGCCAGCCGGAAGGGCCGAGCGCA
GAAGTGGTCCTGCAACTTTATCCGCCTCCATCCAGTCTATTAATTGTTGCCGGGAAGCTAGAGTAAGTAG
TTCGCCAGTTAATAGTTTGCGCAACGTTGTTGCCATTGCTACAGGCATCGTGGTGTCACGCTCGTCGTTT
GGTATGGCTTCATTCAGCTCCGGTTCCCAACGATCAAGGCGAGTTACATGATCCCCCATGTTGTGCAAAA
AAGCGGTTAGCTCCTTCGGTCCTCCGATCGTTGTCAGAAGTAAGTTGGCCGCAGTGTTATCACTCATGGT
TATGGCAGCACTGCATAATTCTCTTACTGTCATGCCATCCGTAAGATGCTTTTCTGTGACTGGTGAGTAC
TCAACCAAGTCATTCTGAGAATAGTGTATGCGGCGACCGAGTTGCTCTTGCCCGGCGTCAATACGGGATA
ATACCGCGCCACATAGCAGAACTTTAAAAGTGCTCATCATTGGAAAACGTTCTTCGGGGCGAAAACTCTC
AAGGATCTTACCGCTGTTGAGATCCAGTTCGATGTAACCCACTCGTGCACCCAACTGATCTTCAGCATCT
TTTACTTTCACCAGCGTTTCTGGGTGAGCAAAAACAGGAAGGCAAAATGCCGCAAAAAAGGGAATAAGGG
CGACACGGAAATGTTGAATACTCATACTCTTCCTTTTTCAATATTATTGAAGCATTTATCAGGGTTATTG
TCTCATGAGCGGATACATATTTGAATGTATTTAGAAAAATAAACAAATAGGGGTTCCGCGCACATTTCCC
CGAAAAGTGCCACCTGACGTC
