>Addgene plasmid #80606 | pcDNA3-FLAG-VSVG | addgene partial sequence | sequence record 156612 | bgh_pa_d2r 5'-ACTCAGACAATGCGATGCAAtttc-3'
AGTGGGAGTGGCACCTTCCAGGGTCAAGGAAGGCACGGGGGAGGGGCAAACAACAGATGGCTGGCAACTA
GAAGGCACAGTCGAGGCTGATCAGCGGGTTTAAACGGGCCCTCTAGACTCGAGTTAGAATTCCTTTCCAA
GTCGGTTCATCTCTATGTCTGTATAAATCTGTCTTTTCTTGGTGTGCTTTAATTTAATGCAAAGATGGAT
ACCAACTCGGAGAACCAAGAATAGTCCAATGATTAACCCTATGATAAAGAAAAAAGAGGCAATAGAGCTT
TTCCAACTACTGAACCAACCTTCTACAAGCTCGATTGGATTTTTGGATAGCCCAGTATCACCAAAAAATA
AACTCTCATCATCAGGAAGTTGCGAAGCAGCGTCTTGAATGTGAGGATGTTCGAACACCTGAGCCTTTGA
GCTAAGATGAAGATCGGAGTCCAACATACCATGTCCAATCATGTATAAAGGAAACTTATATCCTGAACTG
GTCCTCAGAACTCCATTGGGTCCAATTTCCACGTCTTCATATGGTGCCCAGTCATCCCACAGTTCCCTTT
CTGTGGTAGTTCCACTGATCATTCCGACCATTCTTGAGAGGATTGGAGCAGCAATATCGACTCTGATGTA
TCTGGTCTCAAAGTATTTTAGGGTACCATTGATTATGGTGAAAGCAGGACCGGTTCCTGGGTTTTTAGGA
GCAAGATAGCTGAGATCCACTGGAGAGATTGGAAGACCCGCTCTGATTTTGCTCCAGGTTTCTTGGCAGA
GGGAATAATCCAAGATCCTCTCAACGTCCTGAATTAGACTTACATCCACTGAGGTCTGAGATGGAGCAGA
GATACTTGACCCTTCTGGGCATTCAGGGAATCTGGCTGCAGCAAAGAGATCCTTATCAGCCATCTCGAAC
CAGACACCTGATGGGAGTCTGACTCCCCAATGCTTGCAGTATTGCATTTTGCAGGCCTTGCCTCCAGTTT
CATAAGCAAAGTAGTTACTTCTGAACCCTGTGCCCTCCTTTCCCAGGGATGA
