>Addgene plasmid #80606 | pcDNA3-FLAG-VSVG | addgene partial sequence | sequence record 156613 | CMV-F 5'-CGCAAATGGGCGGTAGGCGTG-3'
CTATATAAGCAGAGCTCTCTGGCTAACTAGAGAACCCACTGCTTACTGGCTTATCGAAATTAATACGACT
CACTATAGGGAGACCCAAGCTGGCTAGCCCACCATGAAGTGCCTTTTGTACTTAGCCTTTTTATTCATTG
GGGTGAATTGCAAGTTCACCATAGTTTTTCCATCCGGAGGAGATTACAAGGATGACGACGATAAGGGCGG
AAGCTTGGGACACAACCAAAAAGGAAACTGGAAAAATGTTCCTTCTAATTACCATTATTGCCCGTCAAGC
TCAGATTTAAATTGGCATAATGACTTAATAGGCACAGCCTTACAAGTCAAAATGCCCAAGAGTCACAAGG
CTATTCAAGCAGACGGTTGGATGTGTCATGCTTCCAAATGGGTCACTACTTGTGATTTCCGCTGGTATGG
ACCGAAGTATATAACACATTCCATCCGATCCTTCACTCCATCTGTAGAACAATGCAAGGAAAGCATTGAA
CAAACGAAACAAGGAACTTGGCTGAATCCAGGCTTCCCTCCTCAAAGTTGTGGATATGCAACTGTGACGG
ATGCCGAAGCAGTGATTGTCCAGGTGACTCCTCACCATGTGCTGGTTGATGAATACACAGGAGAATGGGT
TGATTCACAGTTCATCAACGGAAAATGCAGCAATTACATATGCCCCACTGTCCATAACTCTACAACCTGG
CATTCTGACTATAAGGTCAAAGGGCTATGTGATTCTAACCTCATTTCCATGGACATCACCTTCTTCTCAG
AGGACGGAGAGCTATCATCCCTGGGAAAGGAGGGCACAGGGTTCAGAAGTAACTACTTTGCTTATGAAAC
TGGAGGCAAGGCCTGCAAAATGCAATACTGCAAGCATTGGGGAGTCAGACTCCCATCAGGTGTCTGGTTC
GAGATGGCTGATAAGGATCTCTTTGCTGCAGCCAGATTCCCTGAATGCCCAGAAGGGTCAAGTATCTCTG
CTCCATCTCAGACCTCAGTGGATGTAAGTCTAATTCAGGACGTTGAGAGGATCTTGGATTATTCCCTCTG
CCAAGAAACCTGGAGCAAAATCAGAGCGGGTCTTCCAATCTCTCCAGTGGATCTCAGCTATCTTG
